>Addgene plasmid #46016 | pUAST YFP mouse Rab35 DN | addgene partial sequence | sequence record 65375 | EGFP-C 5'-CATGGTCCTGCTGGAGTTCGTG-3'
TCTCGGCATGGACGAGCTGTACAAGTCCGGACTCAGATCTCGAGCTCAAGCTTCGAATTCTGCAGTCGAC
GGTACCGCGGGCCCGGGATCATCAACAAGTTTGTACAAAAAAGCAGGCTTAATGGCCCGGGACTACGACC
ACCTCTTCAAGCTGCTCATCATCGGCGACAGCGGTGTGGGCAAGAATAGCTTGCTGTTACGATTCGCAGA
CAACACCTTCTCAGGCAGCTACATCACCACAATCGGAGTGGATTTCAAGATTCGGACTGTGGAGATCAAC
GGGGAGAAGGTGAAGCTGCAGATCTGGGACACGGCAGGGCAGGAGCGCTTCCGCACCATCACCTCTACGT
ATTATCGGGGGACCCATGGGGTCATTGTGGTTTACGACGTCACTAGTGCCGAGTCCTTTGTCAACGTCAA
GCGATGGCTTCATGAAATCAACCAGAACTGTGACGATGTGTGCCGAATATTAGTGGGCAATAAGAATGAT
GACCCTGAGCGGAAGGTGGTAGAGACAGAAGATGCCTACAAATTTGCCGGGCAGATGGGGATCCAGCTCT
TTGAGACCAGTGCCAAGGAGAACGTCAATGTGGAAGAGATGTTCAACTGTATCACAGAGCTGGTTCTGCG
AGCAAAGAAAGACAACTTGGCGAAACAGCAGCAGCAACAACAGAACGATGTGGTGAAGCTCACCAAAAAC
AGTAAACGAAAGAAACGCTGCTGCTAAAACCCAGCTTTCTTGTACAAAGTGGTTGATGATCCTCTAGAGG
ATCTTTGTGAAGGAACCTTACTTCTGTGGTGTGACATAATTGGACAAACTACCTACAGAGATTTAAAGCT
CTAAGGTAAATATAAAATTTTTAAGTGTATAATGTGTTAAACTACTGATTCTAATTGTTTGTGTATTTTA
GATTCCAACCTATGGAACTGATGAATGGGAGCAGTGGTGGAATGCCTTTAATGAGGAAAACCTGTTTTGC
TCAGAAGAAATGCCATCTAGTGATGATGAGGCTACTGCTGACTCTC
