[The description below was written by a language model from this plasmid's Addgene catalogue record.]
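Description:
pUAST YFP mouse Rab35 DN is a Drosophila expression plasmid built on the pUAST backbone (about 8.9 kb without the insert), the standard vector of the GAL4/UAS binary expression system. It is propagated in E. coli under ampicillin selection; the copy number is not recorded, and no feature table is provided, so individual backbone elements are not itemised. pUAST vectors generally carry P-element ends and a mini-white eye-colour marker for germline transformation of flies, but those parts are not listed explicitly in this entry.

The payload is mouse Rab35 carrying the S22N substitution, annotated as a dominant-negative form. Mutations at this position in Rab GTPases typically favour the GDP-bound or nucleotide-free state, so the protein interferes with activation of the endogenous GTPase. The coding sequence was introduced by Gateway recombination and is fused at its N terminus to YFP supplied by the backbone, which lets expression and subcellular localisation be followed by fluorescence. The promoter is recorded as GAL4, meaning GAL4-responsive: in pUAST, upstream activating sequences joined to a minimal promoter remain essentially silent until a GAL4 source is present. Expression can therefore be restricted to chosen tissues or stages by crossing to a GAL4 driver line, or triggered in cultured insect cells by co-transfecting a GAL4 plasmid. The sequencing primer named for the 3′ end suggests an SV40 polyadenylation signal downstream of the insert.

The construct is associated with work showing that Rab35 controls actin bundling by recruiting fascin as an effector. It is suited to blocking Rab35 function in fly tissues or cells while visualising the mutant protein.
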