Addgene plasmid #46016: pUAST YFP mouse Rab35 DN
Depositing lab: Matthew Scott. Depositing organization: Stanford University. Publication: Rab35 controls actin bundling by recruiting fascin as an effector protein. Zhang J, Fonovic M, Suyama K, Bogyo M, Scott MP. Science. 2009 Sep 4;325(5945):1250-4. doi: 10.1126/science.1174921. PubMed 19729655.
Backbone
  Vector backbone: pUAST
  Backbone size w/o insert (bp): 8900
  Vector type: Insect Expression ; Drosophila
Growth in bacteria
  Bacterial resistance: Ampicillin, 100 μg/mL
  Growth temperature: 37°C
  Growth strain: Top10
  Copy number: Unknown
Gene/Insert
  Gene/Insert name: Rab35
  Species: M. musculus (mouse)
  Mutation: S22N (dominant negative)
  Entrez Gene: Rab35 (a.k.a. 9530019H02Rik, AU040256, H-ray, RAB1C, RAY)
  Promoter: GAL4
  Tag / fusion protein: YFP (N terminal on backbone)
  Cloning method: Gateway Cloning
  Sequencing primers: 5′ EGFP-C; 3′ SV40pA-R
Terms and licenses: Academic/Nonprofit Terms; Industry Terms: Not Available to Industry
How to cite: pUAST YFP mouse Rab35 DN was a gift from Matthew Scott (Addgene plasmid # 46016 ; http://n2t.net/addgene:46016 ; RRID:Addgene_46016)
